Addgene plasmid #100158: p7138 pHAGE-P-CMVt-N-HA-GAW-PHKB
Purpose: Expresses PHKB
Depositing lab: Peter Howley. Depositing organization: Harvard Medical School. Publication: Proteomic analysis and identification of cellular interactors of the giant ubiquitin ligase HERC2. Galligan JT, Martinez-Noel G, Arndt V, Hayes S, Chittenden TW, Harper JW, Howley PM. J Proteome Res. 2015 Feb 6;14(2):953-66. doi: 10.1021/pr501005v. Epub 2014 Dec 15. PubMed 25476789.
Backbone
  Vector backbone: PHAGE-P-CMVt-N-HA-GAW
  Backbone size w/o insert (bp): 7800
  Vector type: Mammalian Expression, Lentiviral
  Selectable markers: Puromycin
Growth in bacteria
  Bacterial resistance: Ampicillin, 100 μg/mL
  Growth temperature: 37°C
  Growth strain: NEB Stable
  Copy number: Unknown
Gene/Insert
  Gene/Insert name: PHKB
  Species: H. sapiens (human)
  Entrez Gene: PHKB
  Promoter: CMV
  Tag / fusion protein: HA (N terminal on backbone)
  Cloning method: Gateway Cloning
  Sequencing primers: 5′ M13F
Terms and licenses: Academic/Nonprofit Terms; Industry Terms: Not Available to Industry
How to cite: p7138 pHAGE-P-CMVt-N-HA-GAW-PHKB was a gift from Peter Howley (Addgene plasmid # 100158 ; http://n2t.net/addgene:100158 ; RRID:Addgene_100158)
