[The description below was written by a language model from this plasmid's Addgene catalogue record and pLannotate feature annotations shown in this document.]
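Description:
p7138 pHAGE-P-CMVt-N-HA-GAW-PHKB is an HIV-1-based lentiviral expression plasmid of about 11.1 kb that carries human PHKB, the regulatory beta subunit of phosphorylase b kinase, fused to an N-terminal HA epitope tag supplied by the backbone. It is propagated in E. coli through a high-copy ColE1/pUC-type origin with ampicillin selection (β-lactamase). The PHKB open reading frame was introduced by Gateway recombination and is accordingly flanked by attB1 and attB2 sites, sitting just downstream of the HA coding sequence.

Expression is driven by the CMV immediate-early enhancer and promoter. Directly after the promoter the annotation picks up short fragments matching tet operator-containing promoters, which is consistent with the "CMVt" designation denoting a CMV promoter bearing tet operators; this would allow repression in cells that express the Tet repressor and induction with tetracycline or doxycycline, although the catalogue fields list the promoter simply as CMV. Downstream of the insert, a mouse PGK promoter drives puromycin N-acetyltransferase for selection of transduced or transfected mammalian cells, and a WPRE follows to enhance transcript stability and expression.

The transfer cassette is bounded by a truncated 5' LTR and a self-inactivating ΔU3 3' LTR, and includes the Ψ packaging signal with a partial gag sequence, the Rev response element for nuclear export of the genomic RNA, and the cPPT/CTS to aid nuclear import. Virus production therefore requires packaging and envelope functions supplied in trans. The construct suits stable expression of HA-tagged PHKB in mammalian cells, and the associated publication concerns proteomic identification of cellular interactors of the ubiquitin ligase HERC2.
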