Features (pLannotate 1.2.2; 31 found; start..end, strand, type, name):
     14..602     +  rep_origin     ori: high-copy-number ColE1/pMB1/pBR322/pUC origin of replication
    785..839     +  CDS            lacI (fragment): lac repressor; lacI; The lac repressor binds to the lac operator to inhibit transcription in E. coli. This inhibition can be relieved by adding lactose or isopropyl-β-D-thiogalactopyranoside (IPTG).
    845..938     +  rep_origin     SV40 ori (fragment): SV40 origin of replication
    963..1000    +  CDS            lacI (fragment): lac repressor; lacI; The lac repressor binds to the lac operator to inhibit transcription in E. coli. This inhibition can be relieved by adding lactose or isopropyl-β-D-thiogalactopyranoside (IPTG).
   1013..1034    +  protein_bind   CAP binding site: CAP binding activates transcription in the presence of cAMP. E. coli catabolite activator protein
   1049..1079    +  promoter       lac promoter: promoter for the E. coli lac operon
   1083..1105    +  protein_bind   lac operator (fragment): The lac repressor binds to the lac operator to inhibit transcription in E. coli. This inhibition can be relieved by adding lactose or isopropyl-β-D-thiogalactopyranoside (IPTG). lac repressor encoded by lacI
   1137..1220    +  polyA_signal   SV40 poly(A) signal (fragment): SV40 polyadenylation signal
   1387..1716    +  CDS            nef (fragment): NEF_HV1BR - Experimental evidence at protein level: Swiss-Prot protein existence level 1. Extracellular Nef protein targets CD4(+) T-lymphocytes for apoptosis by interacting with CXCR4 surface receptors (PubMed:14990729). From Human immunodeficiency virus type 1 group M subtype B (isolate BRU/LAI) (HIV-1).
   1764..2021    +  LTR            5' LTR (truncated): truncated 5' long terminal repeat (LTR) from HIV-1
   2068..2193    +  misc_feature   HIV-1 Ψ: packaging signal of human immunodeficiency virus type 1
   2177..2515    +  CDS            HIV-1 gag (fragment): gag protein from human immunodeficiency virus 1; gag
   2690..2923    +  misc_feature   RRE: The Rev response element (RRE) of HIV-1 allows for Rev-dependent mRNA export from the nucleus to the cytoplasm.
   3300..3400    +  CDS            Rev (fragment): human immunodeficiency virus 1 (HIV-1) Rev protein; rev; enhances nuclear export of unspliced and incompletely spliced viral mRNAs
   3445..3562    +  misc_feature   cPPT/CTS: central polypurine tract and central termination sequence of HIV-1
   3614..3917    +  enhancer       CMV enhancer: human cytomegalovirus immediate early enhancer
   3918..4121    +  promoter       CMV promoter: human cytomegalovirus (CMV) immediate early promoter
   4123..4142    +  promoter       PLtetO-1 promoter (fragment): modified phage lambda PL promoter with tet operator sites (Lutz and Bujard, 1997)
   4144..4163    +  promoter       PLtetO-1 promoter (fragment): modified phage lambda PL promoter with tet operator sites (Lutz and Bujard, 1997)
   4171..4204    +  promoter       TRE3GV promoter (fragment): 3rd-generation Tet-responsive promoter that can be activated by binding of Tet-On® 3G, optimized for retroviral and lentiviral vectors
   4295..4321    +  CDS            3xHA (fragment): three tandem HA epitope tags
   4338..4355    +  protein_bind   attB1 (fragment): mutant version of attB; core recombination site for the Gateway® BP reaction BP Clonase™
   4409..7618    +  CDS            PHKB: KPBB_HUMAN - Experimental evidence at protein level: Swiss-Prot protein existence level 1. Phosphorylase b kinase catalyzes the phosphorylation of serine in certain substrates, including troponin I. The beta chain acts as a regulatory unit and modulates the activity of the holoenzyme in response to phosphorylation. From Homo sapiens (Human).
   7620..7644    -  protein_bind   attB2: mutant version of attB; recombination site for the Gateway® BP reaction BP Clonase™
   7663..8162    +  promoter       PGK promoter: mouse phosphoglycerate kinase 1 promoter
   8183..8782    +  CDS            PuroR: puromycin N-acetyltransferase; pac from Streptomyces alboniger; confers resistance to puromycin
   8849..9437    +  misc_feature   WPRE: woodchuck hepatitis virus posttranscriptional regulatory element
   9445..9510    +  CDS            nef (fragment): NEF_HV1Z2 - Experimental evidence at protein level: Swiss-Prot protein existence level 1. Extracellular Nef protein targets CD4(+) T-lymphocytes for apoptosis by interacting with CXCR4 surface receptors. From Human immunodeficiency virus type 1 group M subtype D (isolate Z2/CDC-Z34) (HIV-1).
   9512..9745    +  LTR            3' LTR (ΔU3): self-inactivating 3' long terminal repeat (LTR) from HIV-1
   9950..10054   +  promoter       AmpR promoter: bla
  10055..10915   +  CDS            AmpR: β-lactamase; bla; confers resistance to ampicillin, carbenicillin, and related antibiotics
>Addgene plasmid #100158 | p7138 pHAGE-P-CMVt-N-HA-GAW-PHKB | addgene full sequence | sequence record 194577 | Addgene NGS Result
TCAAAGGATCTTCTTGAGATCCTTTTTTTCTGCGCGTAATCTGCTGCTTGCAAACAAAAAAACCACCGCT
ACCAGCGGTGGTTTGTTTGCCGGATCAAGAGCTACCAACTCTTTTTCCGAAGGTAACTGGCTTCAGCAGA
GCGCAGATACCAAATACTGTTCTTCTAGTGTAGCCGTAGTTAGGCCACCACTTCAAGAACTCTGTAGCAC
CGCCTACATACCTCGCTCTGCTAATCCTGTTACCAGTGGCTGCTGCCAGTGGCGATAAGTCGTGTCTTAC
CGGGTTGGACTCAAGACGATAGTTACCGGATAAGGCGCAGCGGTCGGGCTGAACGGGGGGTTCGTGCACA
CAGCCCAGCTTGGAGCGAACGACCTACACCGAACTGAGATACCTACAGCGTGAGCTATGAGAAAGCGCCA
CGCTTCCCGAAGGGAGAAAGGCGGACAGGTATCCGGTAAGCGGCAGGGTCGGAACAGGAGAGCGCACGAG
GGAGCTTCCAGGGGGAAACGCCTGGTATCTTTATAGTCCTGTCGGGTTTCGCCACCTCTGACTTGAGCGT
CGATTTTTGTGATGCTCGTCAGGGGGGCGGAGCCTATGGAAAAACGCCAGCAACGCGGCCTTTTTACGGT
TCCTGGCCTTTTGCTGGCCTTTTGCTCACATGTTCTTTCCTGCGTTATCCCCTGATTCTGTGGATAACCG
TATTACCGCCTTTGAGTGAGCTGATACCGCTCGCCGCAGCCGAACGACCGAGCGCAGCGAGTCAGTGAGC
GAGGAAGCGGAAGAGCGCCCAATACGCAAACCGCCTCTCCCCGCGCGTTGGCCGATTCATTAATGCAGCA
AGCTCATGGCTGACTAATTTTTTTTATTTATGCAGAGGCCGAGGCCGCCTCGGCCTCTGAGCTATTCCAG
AAGTAGTGAGGAGGCTTTTTTGGAGGCCTAGGCTTTTGCAAAAAGCTCCCCGTGGCACGACAGGTTTCCC
GACTGGAAAGCGGGCAGTGAGCGCAACGCAATTAATGTGAGTTAGCTCACTCATTAGGCACCCCAGGCTT
TACACTTTATGCTTCCGGCTCGTATGTTGTGTGGAATTGTGAGCGGATAACAATTTCACACAGGAAACAG
CTATGACATGATTACGAATTTCACAAATAAAGCATTTTTTTCACTGCATTCTAGTTGTGGTTTGTCCAAA
CTCATCAATGTATCTTATCATGTCTGGATCAACTGGATAACTCAAGCTAACCAAAATCATCCCAAACTTC
CCACCCCATACCCTATTACCACTGCCAATTACCTGTGGTTTCATTTACTCTAAACCTGTGATTCCTCTGA
ATTATTTTCATTTTAAAGAAATTGTATTTGTTAAATATGTACTACAAACTTAGTAGTTGGAAGGGCTAAT
TCACTCCCAAAGAAGACAAGATATCCTTGATCTGTGGATCTACCACACACAAGGCTACTTCCCTGATTAG
CAGAACTACACACCAGGGCCAGGGGTCAGATATCCACTGACCTTTGGATGGTGCTACAAGCTAGTACCAG
TTGAGCCAGATAAGGTAGAAGAGGCCAATAAAGGAGAGAACACCAGCTTGTTACACCCTGTGAGCCTGCA
TGGGATGGATGACCCGGAGAGAGAAGTGTTAGAGTGGAGGTTTGACAGCCGCCTAGCATTTCATCACGTG
GCCCGAGAGCTGCATCCGGAGTACTTCAAGAACTGCTGATATCGAGCTTGCTACAAGGGACTTTCCGCTG
GGGACTTTCCAGGGAGGCGTGGCCTGGGCGGGACTGGGGAGTGGCGAGCCCTCAGATCCTGCATATAAGC
AGCTGCTTTTTGCCTGTACTGGGTCTCTCTGGTTAGACCAGATCTGAGCCTGGGAGCTCTCTGGCTAACT
AGGGAACCCACTGCTTAAGCCTCAATAAAGCTTGCCTTGAGTGCTTCAAGTAGTGTGTGCCCGTCTGTTG
TGTGACTCTGGTAACTAGAGATCCCTCAGACCCTTTTAGTCAGTGTGGAAAATCTCTAGCAGTGGCGCCC
GAACAGGGACTTGAAAGCGAAAGGGAAACCAGAGGAGCTCTCTCGACGCAGGACTCGGCTTGCTGAAGCG
CGCACGGCAAGAGGCGAGGGGCGGCGACTGGTGAGTACGCCAAAAATTTTGACTAGCGGAGGCTAGAAGG
AGAGAGATGGGTGCGAGAGCGTCAGTATTAAGCGGGGGAGAATTAGATCGCGATGGGAAAAAATTCGGTT
AAGGCCAGGGGGAAAGAAAAAATATAAATTAAAACATATAGTATGGGCAAGCAGGGAGCTAGAACGATTC
GCAGTTAATCCTGGCCTGTTAGAAACATCAGAAGGCTGTAGACAAATACTGGGACAGCTACAACCATCCC
TTCAGACAGGATCAGAAGAACTTAGATCATTATATAATACAGTAGCAACCCTCTATTGTGTGCATCAAAG
GATAGAGATAAAAGACACCAAGGAAGCTTTAGACAAGATAGAGGAAGAGCAAAACAAAAGTAAGACCACC
GCACAGCAAGCGGCCGGCCGCTGATCTTCAGACCTGGAGGAGGAGATATGAGGGACAATTGGAGAAGTGA
ATTATATAAATATAAAGTAGTAAAAATTGAACCATTAGGAGTAGCACCCACCAAGGCAAAGAGAAGAGTG
GTGCAGAGAGAAAAAAGAGCAGTGGGAATAGGAGCTTTGTTCCTTGGGTTCTTGGGAGCAGCAGGAAGCA
CTATGGGCGCAGCGTCAATGACGCTGACGGTACAGGCCAGACAATTATTGTCTGGTATAGTGCAGCAGCA
GAACAATTTGCTGAGGGCTATTGAGGCGCAACAGCATCTGTTGCAACTCACAGTCTGGGGCATCAAGCAG
CTCCAGGCAAGAATCCTGGCTGTGGAAAGATACCTAAAGGATCAACAGCTCCTGGGGATTTGGGGTTGCT
CTGGAAAACTCATTTGCACCACTGCTGTGCCTTGGAATGCTAGTTGGAGTAATAAATCTCTGGAACAGAT
TTGGAATCACACGACCTGGATGGAGTGGGACAGAGAAATTAACAATTACACAAGCTTAATACACTCCTTA
ATTGAAGAATCGCAAAACCAGCAAGAAAAGAATGAACAAGAATTATTGGAATTAGATAAATGGGCAAGTT
TGTGGAATTGGTTTAACATAACAAATTGGCTGTGGTATATAAAATTATTCATAATGATAGTAGGAGGCTT
GGTAGGTTTAAGAATAGTTTTTGCTGTACTTTCTATAGTGAATAGAGTTAGGCAGGGATATTCACCATTA
TCGTTTCAGACCCACCTCCCAACCCCGAGGGGACCCGACAGGCCCGAAGGAATAGAAGAAGAAGGTGGAG
AGAGAGACAGAGACAGATCCATTCGATTAGTGAACGGATCTCGACGGTATCGCCGAATTCACAAATGGCA
GTATTCATCCACAATTTTAAAAGAAAAGGGGGGATTGGGGGGTACAGTGCAGGGGAAAGAATAGTAGACA
TAATAGCAACAGACATACAAACTAAAGAATTACAAAAACAAATTACAAAAATTCAAAATTTTCGGGTTTA
TTACAGGGACAGCAGAGATCCAGTTTGGACTAGTGGAGTTCCGCGTTACATAACTTACGGTAAATGGCCC
GCCTGGCTGACCGCCCAACGACCCCCGCCCATTGACGTCAATAATGACGTATGTTCCCATAGTAACGCCA
ATAGGGACTTTCCATTGACGTCAATGGGTGGAGTATTTACGGTAAACTGCCCACTTGGCAGTACATCAAG
TGTATCATATGCCAAGTACGCCCCCTATTGACGTCAATGACGGTAAATGGCCCGCCTGGCATTATGCCCA
GTACATGACCTTATGGGACTTTCCTACTTGGCAGTACATCTACGTATTAGTCATCGCTATTACCATGGTG
ATGCGGTTTTGGCAGTACATCAATGGGCGTGGATAGCGGTTTGACTCACGGGGATTTCCAAGTCTCCACC
CCATTGACGTCAATGGGAGTTTGTTTTGGCACCAAAATCAACGGGACTTTCCAAAATGTCGTAACAACTC
CGCCCCATTGACGCAAATGGGCGGTAGGCGTGTACGGTGGGAGGTCTATATAAGCAGAGCTCTCCCTATC
AGTGATAGAGATCTCCCTATCAGTGATAGAGATCGTCGACGAGCTCGTTTAGTGAACCGTCAGATCGCCT
GGAGACGCCATCCACGCTGTTTTGACCTCCATAGAAGACACCGGGACCGATCCAGCCTCCGGACTCTAGC
GTTTAAACGCTAGCCACCATGGCGTACCCATACGATGTTCCAGATTACGCTGCTCGAGGTTATCAAACAA
GTTTGTACAAAAAAGTTGGCATGGCCTGCTCACCTGATGCAGTCGTCTCTCCGTCTTCCGCTTTCTTAAG
GTCTGGCTCAGTTTATGAACCTCTTAAAAGCATTAATCTTCCAAGACCTGATAATGAAACTCTCTGGGAT
AAGTTGGACCATTATTACAGAATTGTCAAGTCAACATTGCTGCTGTATCAAAGTCCAACTACCGGTCTCT
TTCCCACTAAAACATGCGGTGGTGACCAGAAGGCCAAGATCCAGGACAGCCTATACTGCGCTGCTGGGGC
CTGGGCTTTGGCTCTTGCATACAGGCGAATTGATGACGACAAGGGAAGGACCCATGAGCTGGAGCACTCA
GCTATAAAATGCATGAGAGGAATTCTCTACTGCTATATGCGTCAGGCCGATAAGGTCCAGCAGTTTAAGC
AGGATCCACGCCCAACAACATGTCTTCACTCTGTTTTCAATGTGCATACAGGAGATGAGTTGCTTTCCTA
TGAGGAATATGGTCATCTTCAGATAAATGCAGTGTCACTTTATCTCCTTTACCTTGTGGAAATGATTTCC
TCAGGACTCCAGATTATCTACAACACTGATGAGGTCTCTTTTATTCAAAACCTTGTATTTTGTGTGGAAA
GAGTTTACCGTGTGCCTGACTTTGGTGTCTGGGAAAGAGGAAGCAAATATAATAATGGCAGCACAGAGCT
ACATTCGAGCTCGGTTGGTTTAGCAAAAGCAGCTCTAGAAGCAATTAATGGATTCAACCTTTTTGGCAAC
CAGGGCTGTTCGTGGTCAGTTATATTTGTGGATCTCGATGCTCACAATCGCAACAGGCAAACTTTGTGCT
CGCTGTTACCCAGAGAATCAAGATCACATAATACAGATGCTGCCCTGCTCCCCTGCATCAGTTATCCTGC
ATTTGCCCTGGATGATGAAGTTCTTTTTAGCCAGACACTTGATAAAGTGGTTAGAAAATTAAAAGGAAAA
TATGGATTTAAACGTTTCTTGAGAGATGGGTATAGAACATCATTGGAAGATCCCAACAGATGCTACTACA
AGCCAGCTGAAATTAAGCTATTTGATGGCATTGAATGTGAATTTCCCATATTTTTCCTTTATATGATGAT
TGATGGAGTTTTTAGAGGCAATCCTAAGCAAGTACAGGAATATCAGGATCTTTTGACTCCAGTACTTCAT
CATACCACAGAAGGATATCCTGTTGTACCAAAGTACTATTATGTGCCAGCTGACTTTGTAGAATATGAAA
AAAATAACCCTGGTAGTCAAAAACGATTTCCTAGCAACTGTGGCCGTGATGGAAAACTGTTTCTTTGGGG
ACAAGCACTTTATATCATCGCAAAACTCCTGGCTGATGAACTTATTAGTCCTAAAGACATTGATCCTGTC
CAGCGCTATGTCCCACTAAAGGATCAACGTAACGTGAGCATGAGGTTTTCCAATCAGGGCCCACTGGAAA
ATGACTTGGTAGTTCATGTGGCACTTATAGCAGAAAGCCAAAGACTTCAAGTTTTTCTGAACACATATGG
TATTCAAACTCAAACTCCTCAACAAGTAGAACCCATTCAGATATGGCCTCAGCAGGAGCTTGTGAAAGCT
TATTTGCAGCTGGGTATCAATGAAAAGTTAGGACTCTCTGGAAGGCCAGACAGGCCCATTGGCTGCCTCG
GGACATCAAAGATTTATCGCATTCTAGGAAAGACTGTGGTTTGTTACCCGATTATTTTCGACCTAAGTGA
TTTCTACATGTCTCAGGATGTTTTCCTGCTGATAGATGACATAAAGAATGCGCTGCAGTTCATTAAACAA
TATTGGAAAATGCATGGACGTCCACTTTTCCTTGTTCTCATCCGGGAAGACAATATAAGAGGTAGCCGGT
TCAACCCCATATTAGATATGCTGGCAGCCCTTAAAAAAGGAATAATTGGAGGAGTCAAAGTTCATGTGGA
TCGTCTACAGACACTAATATCTGGAGCTGTGGTAGAACAACTTGATTTCCTACGAATCAGTGACACAGAA
GAGCTTCCAGAATTTAAGAGTTTTGAGGAACTAGAACCTCCCAAACATTCAAAAGTCAAACGGCAAAGCA
GCACCCCTAGTGCTCCTGAACTGGGACAGCAGCCGGATGTCAACATTAGTGAATGGAAGGACAAACCCAC
CCATGAAATTCTTCAAAAACTGAATGATTGCAGTTGTCTGGCTAGCCAAGCCATCCTGCTGGGTATACTG
CTCAAAAGAGAAGGCCCCAACTTCATCACAAAGGAAGGTACCGTTTCTGATCACATTGAGAGAGTCTATA
GAAGAGCTGGCAGCCAAAAACTTTGGTCGGTTGTACGCCGTGCAGCAAGTCTTTTAAGTAAAGTAGTGGA
CAGCCTGGCCCCATCCATTACTAATGTTTTAGTGCAGGGCAAACAGGTAACTCTGGGTGCCTTTGGGCAT
GAAGAAGAAGTTATCTCTAATCCTTTGTCTCCAAGAGTGATTCAAAACATCATCTATTATAAGTGTAACA
CCCATGATGAGAGGGAAGCGGTCATTCAGCAAGAACTGGTCATCCATATTGGCTGGATCATCTCCAATAA
CCCTGAGTTATTCAGTGGCATGCTGAAAATACGAATCGGGTGGATCATCCATGCCATGGAGTATGAACTT
CAGATCCGTGGCGGAGACAAGCCAGCCTTGGACTTGTATCAGCTGTCACCTAGTGAAGTTAAACAGCTTC
TGCTGGATATTCTGCAGCCTCAACAGAATGGAAGATGTTGGCTGAACAGGCGTCAGATCGATGGGTCTTT
GAATAGAACTCCCACCGGGTTCTATGACCGAGTGTGGCAGATTCTGGAGCGCACGCCCAATGGGATCATT
GTTGCTGGGAAGCATTTGCCTCAGCAACCAACCCTGTCAGATATGACCATGTATGAGATGAATTTCTCTC
TCCTTGTTGAAGACACGTTGGGAAATATTGACCAGCCACAGTACAGACAGATCGTTGTAGAGTTACTTAT
GGTTGTATCCATTGTACTGGAAAGAAACCCCGAGCTAGAATTTCAAGACAAAGTAGATCTAGACAGACTG
GTCAAAGAAGCATTTAATGAATTTCAAAAAGATCAGAGTCGGCTAAAGGAAATTGAAAAACAAGATGACA
TGACTTCCTTTTACAACACTCCTCCCCTGGGAAAAAGAGGAACATGCAGCTATTTGACAAAGGCGGTGAT
GAATCTGCTGCTGGAAGGAGAAGTCAAGCCAAACAATGATGACCCGTGTCTGATTAGCTACCCAACTTTC
TTGTACAAAGTGGTTCGATAACGAATTCTACCGGGTAGGGGAGGCGCTTTTCCCAAGGCAGTCTGGAGCA
TGCGCTTTAGCAGCCCCGCTGGGCACTTGGCGCTACACAAGTGGCCTCTGGCCTCGCACACATTCCACAT
CCACCGGTAGGCGCCAACCGGCTCCGTTCTTTGGTGGCCCCTTCGCGCCACCTTCTACTCCTCCCCTAGT
CAGGAAGTTCCCCCCCGCCCCGCAGCTCGCGTCGTGCAGGACGTGACAAATGGAAGTAGCACGTCTCACT
AGTCTCGTGCAGATGGACAGCACCGCTGAGCAATGGAAGCGGGTAGGCCTTTGGGGCAGCGGCCAATAGC
AGCTTTGCTCCTTCGCTTTCTGGGCTCAGAGGCTGGGAAGGGGTGGGTCCGGGGGCGGGCTCAGGGGCGG
GCTCAGGGGCGGGGCGGGCGCCCGAAGGTCCTCCGGAGGCCCGGCATTCTGCACGCTTCAAAAGCGCACG
TCTGCCGCGCTGTTCTCCTCTTCCTCATCTCCGGGCCTTTCGACCTGCAGCCCAAGCTTACCATGACCGA
GTACAAGCCCACGGTGCGCCTCGCCACCCGCGACGACGTCCCCAGGGCCGTACGCACCCTCGCCGCCGCG
TTCGCCGACTACCCCGCCACGCGCCACACCGTCGATCCGGACCGCCACATCGAGCGGGTCACCGAGCTGC
AAGAACTCTTCCTCACGCGCGTCGGGCTCGACATCGGCAAGGTGTGGGTCGCGGACGACGGCGCCGCGGT
GGCGGTCTGGACCACGCCGGAGAGCGTCGAAGCGGGGGCGGTGTTCGCCGAGATCGGCCCGCGCATGGCC
GAGTTGAGCGGTTCCCGGCTGGCCGCGCAGCAACAGATGGAAGGCCTCCTGGCGCCGCACCGGCCCAAGG
AGCCCGCGTGGTTCCTGGCCACCGTCGGCGTCTCGCCCGACCACCAGGGCAAGGGTCTGGGCAGCGCCGT
CGTGCTCCCCGGAGTGGAGGCGGCCGAGCGCGCCGGGGTGCCCGCCTTCCTGGAGACCTCCGCGCCCCGC
AACCTCCCCTTCTACGAGCGGCTCGGCTTCACCGTCACCGCCGACGTCGAGGTGCCCGAAGGACCGCGCA
CCTGGTGCATGACCCGCAAGCCCGGTGCCTGACGCCCGCCCCACGACCCGCAGCGCCCGACCGAAAGGAG
CGCACGACCCCATGCATCGATAGATCCTAATCAACCTCTGGATTACAAAATTTGTGAAAGATTGACTGGT
ATTCTTAACTATGTTGCTCCTTTTACGCTATGTGGATACGCTGCTTTAATGCCTTTGTATCATGCTATTG
CTTCCCGTATGGCTTTCATTTTCTCCTCCTTGTATAAATCCTGGTTGCTGTCTCTTTATGAGGAGTTGTG
GCCCGTTGTCAGGCAACGTGGCGTGGTGTGCACTGTGTTTGCTGACGCAACCCCCACTGGTTGGGGCATT
GCCACCACCTGTCAGCTCCTTTCCGGGACTTTCGCTTTCCCCCTCCCTATTGCCACGGCGGAACTCATCG
CCGCCTGCCTTGCCCGCTGCTGGACAGGGGCTCGGCTGTTGGGCACTGACAATTCCGTGGTGTTGTCGGG
GAAATCATCGTCCTTTCCTTGGCTGCTCGCCTGTGTTGCCACCTGGATTCTGCGCGGGACGTCCTTCTGC
TACGTCCCTTCGGCCCTCAATCCAGCGGACCTTCCTTCCCGCGGCCTGCTGCCGGCTCTGCGGCCTCTTC
CGCGTCTTCGCCTTCGCCCTCAGACGAGTCGGATCTCCCTTTGGGCCGCCTCCCCGCCTGAGATCCTTTA
AGACCAATGACTTACAAGGCAGCTGTAGATCTTAGCCACTTTTTAAAAGAAAAGGGGGGACTGGAAGGGC
TAATTCACTCCCAACGAAGACAAGATCTGCTTTTTGCTTGTACTGGGTCTCTCTGGTTAGACCAGATCTG
AGCCTGGGAGCTCTCTGGCTAACTAGGGAACCCACTGCTTAAGCCTCAATAAAGCTTGCCTTGAGTGCTT
CAAGTAGTGTGTGCCCGTCTGTTGTGTGACTCTGGTAACTAGAGATCCCTCAGACCCTTTTAGTCAGTGT
GGAAAATCTCTAGCAGTAGTAGTTCATGTCATCTTATTATTCAGTATTTATAACTTGCAAAGAAATGAAT
ATCAGAGAGTGAGAGGCCCGGGTTAATTAAGGAAAGGGCTAGATCATTCTTGAAGACGAAAGGGCCTCGT
GATACGCCTATTTTTATAGGTTAATGTCATGATAATAATGGTTTCTTAGACGTCAGGTGGCACTTTTCGG
GGAAATGTGCGCGGAACCCCTATTTGTTTATTTTTCTAAATACATTCAAATATGTATCCGCTCATGAGAC
AATAACCCTGATAAATGCTTCAATAATATTGAAAAAGGAAGAGTATGAGTATTCAACATTTCCGTGTCGC
CCTTATTCCCTTTTTTGCGGCATTTTGCCTTCCTGTTTTTGCTCACCCAGAAACGCTGGTGAAAGTAAAA
GATGCTGAAGATCAGTTGGGTGCACGAGTGGGTTACATCGAACTGGATCTCAACAGCGGTAAGATCCTTG
AGAGTTTTCGCCCCGAAGAACGTTTTCCAATGATGAGCACTTTTAAAGTTCTGCTATGTGGCGCGGTATT
ATCCCGTGTTGACGCCGGGCAAGAGCAACTCGGTCGCCGCATACACTATTCTCAGAATGACTTGGTTGAG
TACTCACCAGTCACAGAAAAGCATCTTACGGATGGCATGACAGTAAGAGAATTATGCAGTGCTGCCATAA
CCATGAGTGATAACACTGCGGCCAACTTACTTCTGACAACGATCGGAGGACCGAAGGAGCTAACCGCTTT
TTTGCACAACATGGGGGATCATGTAACTCGCCTTGATCGTTGGGAACCGGAGCTGAATGAAGCCATACCA
AACGACGAGCGTGACACCACGATGCCTGTAGCAATGGCAACAACGTTGCGCAAACTATTAACTGGCGAAC
TACTTACTCTAGCTTCCCGGCAACAATTAATAGACTGGATGGAGGCGGATAAAGTTGCAGGACCACTTCT
GCGCTCGGCCCTTCCGGCTGGCTGGTTTATTGCTGATAAATCTGGAGCCGGTGAGCGTGGGTCTCGCGGT
ATCATTGCAGCACTGGGGCCAGATGGTAAGCCCTCCCGTATCGTAGTTATCTACACGACGGGGAGTCAGG
CAACTATGGATGAACGAAATAGACAGATCGCTGAGATAGGTGCCTCACTGATTAAGCATTGGTAACTGTC
AGACCAAGTTTACTCATATATACTTTAGATTGATTTAAAACTTCATTTTTAATTTAAAAGGATCTAGGTG
AAGATCCTTTTTGATAATCTCATGACCAAAATCCCTTAACGTGAGTTTTCGTTCCACTGAGCGTCAGACC
CCGTAGAAAAGA
